Addgene plasmid #189544: pcDNA3.2-V5-DEST-hSFRP1(aa53-166)
Purpose: Protein expression of SFRP1 in mammalian cells. Contains only Frizzled cysteine rich domain (CRD)--amino acids 53-166.
Depositing lab: Haian Fu. Depositing organization: Emory University.
Backbone
  Vector backbone: pcDNA3.2-V5-DEST
  Backbone manufacturer: Customized backbone from Fu lab
  Vector type: Mammalian Expression
Growth in bacteria
  Bacterial resistance: Ampicillin, 100 μg/mL
  Growth temperature: 37°C
  Growth strain: DH5alpha
  Copy number: High Copy
Gene/Insert
  Gene/Insert name: truncated secreted frizzled related protein 1 (alt name: SFRP1; FRP; FRP1; FrzA; FRP-1; SARP2)
  Species: H. sapiens (human)
  Mutation: contains aa53-166
  Entrez Gene: SFRP1 (a.k.a. FRP, FRP-1, FRP1, FrzA, SARP2)
  Cloning method: Gateway Cloning
Terms and licenses: Academic/Nonprofit Terms; Industry Terms: Not Available to Industry
How to cite: pcDNA3.2-V5-DEST-hSFRP1(aa53-166) was a gift from Haian Fu (Addgene plasmid # 189544 ; http://n2t.net/addgene:189544 ; RRID:Addgene_189544)
