[The description below was written by a language model from this plasmid's Addgene catalogue record and pLannotate feature annotations shown in this document.]
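Description:
pcDNA3.2-V5-DEST-hSFRP1(aa53-166) is a mammalian expression plasmid carrying a truncated human secreted frizzled-related protein 1 (SFRP1), restricted to amino acids 53-166, which correspond to the Frizzled-type cysteine-rich domain (CRD). The fragment was introduced by Gateway recombination into a customized version of the pcDNA3.2-V5-DEST destination vector, so the coding region is bracketed by attB1 and attB2 sites. The plasmid is propagated in E. coli through a high-copy ColE1/pUC-type origin with ampicillin selection (AmpR under its own bla promoter). An f1 origin is also present, along with small remnants of lac regulatory sequence and a bom fragment from the backbone.

Expression in mammalian cells is driven by the CMV immediate-early enhancer and promoter. A T7 promoter just upstream of attB1 could additionally support in vitro transcription. Downstream of the insert, the annotation identifies an 8xHis affinity tag followed by the HSV TK polyadenylation signal. Although the backbone name refers to V5, no V5 epitope was annotated in the feature table, and the record does not state whether the His tag is in frame with the insert, so the tag configuration should be confirmed against the sequence. The annotated SFRP1 span also overlaps the attB2 site, suggesting the automated call extends slightly beyond the true insert boundary. A separate SV40 promoter–neo–SV40 poly(A) cassette provides resistance to neomycin-class drugs (G418) for selecting stable mammalian transfectants.

SFRP1 is a soluble modulator of Wnt signaling that interacts directly with Wnts. This construct is intended for expressing the isolated CRD in mammalian cells, for instance to study that domain separately from the rest of the protein.
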