Features (pLannotate 1.2.2; 23 found; start..end, strand, type, name):
     28..80      -  misc_feature   bom (fragment): basis of mobility region from pBR322
    235..614     +  enhancer       CMV enhancer: human cytomegalovirus immediate early enhancer
    615..818     +  promoter       CMV promoter: human cytomegalovirus (CMV) immediate early promoter
    814..847     +  LTR            5' LTR (truncated) (fragment): truncated 5' long terminal repeat (LTR) from HIV-1
    863..881     +  promoter       T7 promoter: promoter for bacteriophage T7 RNA polymerase
    911..935     +  protein_bind   attB1: mutant version of attB; recombination site for the Gateway® BP reaction BP Clonase™
    959..1354    +  CDS            SFRP1 (fragment): SFRP1_HUMAN - Also known as FRP, FRP1, SARP2. Experimental evidence at protein level: Swiss-Prot protein existence level 1. Soluble frizzled-related proteins (sFRPS) function as modulators of Wnt signaling through direct interaction with Wnts. They have a role in regulating cell growth and differentiation in specific cell types. SFRP1 decreases intracellular beta-catenin levels (By similarity). Has antiproliferative effects on vascular cells, in vitro and in vivo, and can induce, in vivo, an angiogenic response. In vascular cell cycle, delays the G1 phase and entry into the S phase (By similar
   1310..1334    -  protein_bind   attB2: mutant version of attB; recombination site for the Gateway® BP reaction BP Clonase™
   1381..1404    +  CDS            8xHis: 8xHis affinity tag
   1494..1542    +  polyA_signal   HSV TK poly(A) signal: herpes simplex virus thymidine kinase polyadenylation signal (Cole and Stacy, 1985)
   1633..1649    -  polyA_signal   bGH poly(A) signal (fragment): bovine growth hormone polyadenylation signal
   1744..2172    +  rep_origin     f1 ori (sequence partly withheld): f1 bacteriophage origin of replication; arrow indicates direction of (+) strand synthesis
   2186..2515    +  promoter       SV40 promoter: SV40 enhancer and early promoter
   2582..3373    +  CDS            neo: KKA2_KLEPN - Also known as kan, nptII. Experimental evidence at protein level: Swiss-Prot protein existence level 1. Resistance to kanamycin, neomycin, paromomycin, ribostamycin, butirosin and gentamicin B. From Klebsiella pneumoniae.
   3399..3557    +  CDS            ble (fragment): BLE_KLEPN - Experimental evidence at protein level: Swiss-Prot protein existence level 1. Binding protein with a strong affinity to the bleomycin family of antibiotics. Binds to CL990; an antimitotic-antibiotic compound. From Klebsiella pneumoniae.
   3552..3673    +  polyA_signal   SV40 poly(A) signal: SV40 polyadenylation signal
   3746..3762    -  protein_bind   lac operator: The lac repressor binds to the lac operator to inhibit transcription in E. coli. This inhibition can be relieved by adding lactose or isopropyl-β-D-thiogalactopyranoside (IPTG). lac repressor encoded by lacI
   3770..3800    -  promoter       lac promoter: promoter for the E. coli lac operon
   3815..3836    -  protein_bind   CAP binding site: CAP binding activates transcription in the presence of cAMP. E. coli catabolite activator protein
   3849..3941    -  CDS            lacI (fragment): lac repressor; lacI; The lac repressor binds to the lac operator to inhibit transcription in E. coli. This inhibition can be relieved by adding lactose or isopropyl-β-D-thiogalactopyranoside (IPTG).
   4124..4712    -  rep_origin     ori: high-copy-number ColE1/pMB1/pBR322/pUC origin of replication
   4883..5743    -  CDS            AmpR: β-lactamase; bla; confers resistance to ampicillin, carbenicillin, and related antibiotics
   5744..5848    -  promoter       AmpR promoter: bla
>Addgene plasmid #189544 | pcDNA3.2-V5-DEST-hSFRP1(aa53-166) | addgene full sequence | sequence record 390137 | Addgene NGS Result
GACGGATCGGGAGATCTCCCGATCCCCTATGGTGCACTCTCAGTACAATCTGCTCTGATGCCGCATAGTT
AAGCCAGTATCTGCTCCCTGCTTGTGTGTTGGAGGTCGCTGAGTAGTGCGCGAGCAAAATTTAAGCTACA
ACAAGGCAAGGCTTGACCGACAATTGCATGAAGAATCTGCTTAGGGTTAGGCGTTTTGCGCTGCTTCGCG
ATGTACGGGCCAGATATACGCGTTGACATTGATTATTGACTAGTTATTAATAGTAATCAATTACGGGGTC
ATTAGTTCATAGCCCATATATGGAGTTCCGCGTTACATAACTTACGGTAAATGGCCCGCCTGGCTGACCG
CCCAACGACCCCCGCCCATTGACGTCAATAATGACGTATGTTCCCATAGTAACGCCAATAGGGACTTTCC
ATTGACGTCAATGGGTGGAGTATTTACGGTAAACTGCCCACTTGGCAGTACATCAAGTGTATCATATGCC
AAGTACGCCCCCTATTGACGTCAATGACGGTAAATGGCCCGCCTGGCATTATGCCCAGTACATGACCTTA
TGGGACTTTCCTACTTGGCAGTACATCTACGTATTAGTCATCGCTATTACCATGGTGATGCGGTTTTGGC
AGTACATCAATGGGCGTGGATAGCGGTTTGACTCACGGGGATTTCCAAGTCTCCACCCCATTGACGTCAA
TGGGAGTTTGTTTTGGCACCAAAATCAACGGGACTTTCCAAAATGTCGTAACAACTCCGCCCCATTGACG
CAAATGGGCGGTAGGCGTGTACGGTGGGAGGTCTATATAAGCAGAGCTCTCTGGCTAACTAGAGAACCCA
CTGCTTACTGGCTTATCGAAATTAATACGACTCACTATAGGGAGACCCAAGCTTGCTAGTTAAGCTAGCA
ACAAGTTTGTACAAAAAAGCAGGCTTCGAAGGAGATAGAACCATGGCCACCAAGCCACCTCAGTGCGTGG
ACATCCCCGCGGACCTGCGGCTGTGCCACAACGTGGGCTACAAGAAGATGGTGCTGCCCAACCTGCTGGA
GCACGAGACCATGGCGGAGGTGAAGCAGCAGGCCAGCAGCTGGGTGCCCCTGCTCAACAAGAACTGCCAC
GCCGGCACCCAGGTCTTCCTCTGCTCGCTCTTCGCGCCCGTCTGCCTGGACCGGCCCATCTACCCGTGTC
GCTGGCTCTGCGAGGCCGTGCGCGACTCGTGCGAGCCGGTCATGCAGTTCTTCGGCTTCTACTGGCCCGA
GATGCTTAAGTGTGACAAGTTCCCCGAGGGGGACGTCTGCACGCCATGAACCCAGCTTTCTTGTACAAAG
TGGTTGATCTCGAGACCGGAGGGGGTGGATCTGGAGGGGGTGGATCTCATCACCATCACCATCACCATCA
CCATCACTGAGGTACCGGTTAGTAATGAGTTTAAACGGGGGAGGCTAACTGAAACACGGAAGGAGACAAT
ACCGGAAGGAACCCGCGCTATGACGGCAATAAAAAGACAGAATAAAACGCACGGGTGTTGGGTCGTTTGT
TCATAAACGCGGGGTTCGGTCCCAGGGCTGGCACTCTGTCGATACCCCACCGAGACCCCATTGGGGCCAA
TACGCCCGCGTTTCTTCCTTTTCCCCACCCCACCCCCCAAGTTCGGGTGAAGGCCCAGGGCTCGCAGCCA
ACGTCGGGGCGGCAGGCCCTGCCATAGCAGATCTGCGCAGCTGGGGCTCTAGGGGGTATCCCC
[124 nt withheld, positions 1744-1867]
C
[91 nt withheld, positions 1869-1959]
A
[49 nt withheld, positions 1961-2009]
CCTTTGACGTTGGAGTCCACGTTCTTT
[37 nt withheld, positions 2037-2073]
ACCCTATCTCGGTCTATTCTTTTGATTTATAAGGGATTTTGCCGATTTCGGCCTATTGGTTAAAAAATGA
GCTGATTTAACAAAAATTTAACGCGAATTAATTCTGTGGAATGTGTGTCAGTTAGGGTGTGGAAAGTCCC
CAGGCTCCCCAGCAGGCAGAAGTATGCAAAGCATGCATCTCAATTAGTCAGCAACCAGGTGTGGAAAGTC
CCCAGGCTCCCCAGCAGGCAGAAGTATGCAAAGCATGCATCTCAATTAGTCAGCAACCATAGTCCCGCCC
CTAACTCCGCCCATCCCGCCCCTAACTCCGCCCAGTTCCGCCCATTCTCCGCCCCATGGCTGACTAATTT
TTTTTATTTATGCAGAGGCCGAGGCCGCCTCTGCCTCTGAGCTATTCCAGAAGTAGTGAGGAGGCTTTTT
TGGAGGCCTAGGCTTTTGCAAAAAGCTCCCGGGAGCTTGTATATCCATTTTCGGATCTGATCAAGAGACA
GGATGAGGATCGTTTCGCATGATTGAACAAGATGGATTGCACGCAGGTTCTCCGGCCGCTTGGGTGGAGA
GGCTATTCGGCTATGACTGGGCACAACAGACAATCGGCTGCTCTGATGCCGCCGTGTTCCGGCTGTCAGC
GCAGGGGCGCCCGGTTCTTTTTGTCAAGACCGACCTGTCCGGTGCCCTGAATGAACTGCAGGACGAGGCA
GCGCGGCTATCGTGGCTGGCCACGACGGGCGTTCCTTGCGCAGCTGTGCTCGACGTTGTCACTGAAGCGG
GAAGGGACTGGCTGCTATTGGGCGAAGTGCCGGGGCAGGATCTCCTGTCATCTCACCTTGCTCCTGCCGA
GAAAGTATCCATCATGGCTGATGCAATGCGGCGGCTGCATACGCTTGATCCGGCTACCTGCCCATTCGAC
CACCAAGCGAAACATCGCATCGAGCGAGCACGTACTCGGATGGAAGCCGGTCTTGTCGATCAGGATGATC
TGGACGAAGAGCATCAGGGGCTCGCGCCAGCCGAACTGTTCGCCAGGCTCAAGGCGCGCATGCCCGACGG
CGAGGATCTCGTCGTGACCCATGGCGATGCCTGCTTGCCGAATATCATGGTGGAAAATGGCCGCTTTTCT
GGATTCATCGACTGTGGCCGGCTGGGTGTGGCGGACCGCTATCAGGACATAGCGTTGGCTACCCGTGATA
TTGCTGAAGAGCTTGGCGGCGAATGGGCTGACCGCTTCCTCGTGCTTTACGGTATCGCCGCTCCCGATTC
GCAGCGCATCGCCTTCTATCGCCTTCTTGACGAGTTCTTCTGAGCGGGACTCTGGGGTTCGCGAAATGAC
CGACCAAGCGACGCCCAACCTGCCATCACGAGATTTCGATTCCACCGCCGCCTTCTATGAAAGGTTGGGC
TTCGGAATCGTTTTCCGGGACGCCGGCTGGATGATCCTCCAGCGCGGGGATCTCATGCTGGAGTTCTTCG
CCCACCCCAACTTGTTTATTGCAGCTTATAATGGTTACAAATAAAGCAATAGCATCACAAATTTCACAAA
TAAAGCATTTTTTTCACTGCATTCTAGTTGTGGTTTGTCCAAACTCATCAATGTATCTTATCATGTCTGT
ATACCGTCGACCTCTAGCTAGAGCTTGGCGTAATCATGGTCATAGCTGTTTCCTGTGTGAAATTGTTATC
CGCTCACAATTCCACACAACATACGAGCCGGAAGCATAAAGTGTAAAGCCTGGGGTGCCTAATGAGTGAG
CTAACTCACATTAATTGCGTTGCGCTCACTGCCCGCTTTCCAGTCGGGAAACCTGTCGTGCCAGCTGCAT
TAATGAATCGGCCAACGCGCGGGGAGAGGCGGTTTGCGTATTGGGCGCTCTTCCGCTTCCTCGCTCACTG
ACTCGCTGCGCTCGGTCGTTCGGCTGCGGCGAGCGGTATCAGCTCACTCAAAGGCGGTAATACGGTTATC
CACAGAATCAGGGGATAACGCAGGAAAGAACATGTGAGCAAAAGGCCAGCAAAAGGCCAGGAACCGTAAA
AAGGCCGCGTTGCTGGCGTTTTTCCATAGGCTCCGCCCCCCTGACGAGCATCACAAAAATCGACGCTCAA
GTCAGAGGTGGCGAAACCCGACAGGACTATAAAGATACCAGGCGTTTCCCCCTGGAAGCTCCCTCGTGCG
CTCTCCTGTTCCGACCCTGCCGCTTACCGGATACCTGTCCGCCTTTCTCCCTTCGGGAAGCGTGGCGCTT
TCTCATAGCTCACGCTGTAGGTATCTCAGTTCGGTGTAGGTCGTTCGCTCCAAGCTGGGCTGTGTGCACG
AACCCCCCGTTCAGCCCGACCGCTGCGCCTTATCCGGTAACTATCGTCTTGAGTCCAACCCGGTAAGACA
CGACTTATCGCCACTGGCAGCAGCCACTGGTAACAGGATTAGCAGAGCGAGGTATGTAGGCGGTGCTACA
GAGTTCTTGAAGTGGTGGCCTAACTACGGCTACACTAGAAGAACAGTATTTGGTATCTGCGCTCTGCTGA
AGCCAGTTACCTTCGGAAAAAGAGTTGGTAGCTCTTGATCCGGCAAACAAACCACCGCTGGTAGCGGTGG
TTTTTTTGTTTGCAAGCAGCAGATTACGCGCAGAAAAAAAGGATCTCAAGAAGATCCTTTGATCTTTTCT
ACGGGGTCTGACGCTCAGTGGAACGAAAACTCACGTTAAGGGATTTTGGTCATGAGATTATCAAAAAGGA
TCTTCACCTAGATCCTTTTAAATTAAAAATGAAGTTTTAAATCAATCTAAAGTATATATGAGTAAACTTG
GTCTGACAGTTACCAATGCTTAATCAGTGAGGCACCTATCTCAGCGATCTGTCTATTTCGTTCATCCATA
GTTGCCTGACTCCCCGTCGTGTAGATAACTACGATACGGGAGGGCTTACCATCTGGCCCCAGTGCTGCAA
TGATACCGCGAGACCCACGCTCACCGGCTCCAGATTTATCAGCAATAAACCAGCCAGCCGGAAGGGCCGA
GCGCAGAAGTGGTCCTGCAACTTTATCCGCCTCCATCCAGTCTATTAATTGTTGCCGGGAAGCTAGAGTA
AGTAGTTCGCCAGTTAATAGTTTGCGCAACGTTGTTGCCATTGCTACAGGCATCGTGGTGTCACGCTCGT
CGTTTGGTATGGCTTCATTCAGCTCCGGTTCCCAACGATCAAGGCGAGTTACATGATCCCCCATGTTGTG
CAAAAAAGCGGTTAGCTCCTTCGGTCCTCCGATCGTTGTCAGAAGTAAGTTGGCCGCAGTGTTATCACTC
ATGGTTATGGCAGCACTGCATAATTCTCTTACTGTCATGCCATCCGTAAGATGCTTTTCTGTGACTGGTG
AGTACTCAACCAAGTCATTCTGAGAATAGTGTATGCGGCGACCGAGTTGCTCTTGCCCGGCGTCAATACG
GGATAATACCGCGCCACATAGCAGAACTTTAAAAGTGCTCATCATTGGAAAACGTTCTTCGGGGCGAAAA
CTCTCAAGGATCTTACCGCTGTTGAGATCCAGTTCGATGTAACCCACTCGTGCACCCAACTGATCTTCAG
CATCTTTTACTTTCACCAGCGTTTCTGGGTGAGCAAAAACAGGAAGGCAAAATGCCGCAAAAAAGGGAAT
AAGGGCGACACGGAAATGTTGAATACTCATACTCTTCCTTTTTCAATATTATTGAAGCATTTATCAGGGT
TATTGTCTCATGAGCGGATACATATTTGAATGTATTTAGAAAAATAAACAAATAGGGGTTCCGCGCACAT
TTCCCCGAAAAGTGCCACCTGACGTC
